Addgene plasmid #161304: pDONR221-SLC2A14_STOP
Purpose: Gateway entry clone with codon-optimized ORF sequence for subcloning into custom expression vectors. Contains a STOP codon at the end of the codon-optimized ORF sequence.
Depositing lab: RESOLUTE Consortium & Giulio Superti-Furga. Depositing organization: CeMM Research Center for Molecular Medicine. Publication: The RESOLUTE consortium: unlocking SLC transporters for drug discovery. Superti-Furga G, Lackner D, Wiedmer T, Ingles-Prieto A, Barbosa B, Girardi E, Goldmann U, Gurtl B, Klavins K, Klimek C, Lindinger S, Lineiro-Retes E, Muller AC, Onstein S, Redinger G, Reil D, Sedlyarov V, Wolf G, Crawford M, Everley R, ... Steppan CM. Nat Rev Drug Discov. 2020 Jul;19(7):429-430. doi: 10.1038/d41573-020-00056-6. PubMed 32265506.
Backbone
  Vector backbone: pDONR221
  Backbone manufacturer: ThermoFisher Scientific
  Backbone size w/o insert (bp): 2550
  Vector type: Mammalian Expression
Growth in bacteria
  Bacterial resistance: Kanamycin, 50 μg/mL
  Growth temperature: 37°C
  Growth strain: NEB Stable
  Copy number: High Copy
Gene/Insert
  Gene/Insert name: SLC2A14 (alt name: GLUT14, SLC2A3P3)
  Species: H. sapiens (human)
  Insert size (bp): 1563
  Entrez Gene: SLC2A14 (a.k.a. GLUT14, SLC2A3P3, DKFZp564K1672)
  Cloning method: Gateway Cloning
  Sequencing primers: 5′ M13-fwd; 3′ M13-rev
Terms and licenses: Academic/Nonprofit Terms; Industry Terms
Depositor comments: This plasmid contains a STOP codon at the end of the codon-optimized ORF. For the version of this plasmid that does not contain a STOP codon, please see Addgene plasmid 132138 For more information on the full Resolute plasmid collection, please see www.addgene.org/depositor-collections/re-solute/. Please provide your feedback on this plasmid to the RESOLUTE consortium by filling out their RESOLUTE repository feedback form: https://forms.office.com/Pages/ResponsePage.aspx?id=0e05yklzmkS7rjFGQL4N7z4feCLQvEJAmVcOCM_u885UN1JJRko0Ukg4TVQwNTZLOUxPQVJWT1NHUCQlQCN0PWcu
How to cite: pDONR221-SLC2A14_STOP was a gift from RESOLUTE Consortium & Giulio Superti-Furga (Addgene plasmid # 161304 ; http://n2t.net/addgene:161304 ; RRID:Addgene_161304)
