[The description below was written by a language model from this plasmid's Addgene catalogue record and pLannotate feature annotations shown in this document.]
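Description:
pDONR221-SLC2A14_STOP is a Gateway entry clone built on the pDONR221 backbone, carrying a codon-optimized open reading frame for human SLC2A14 (also called GLUT14), a member of the SLC2 facilitative glucose transporter family. The sequenced plasmid is 4,113 nt and is maintained in E. coli through a high-copy ColE1/pUC-type origin with kanamycin selection provided by an aminoglycoside phosphotransferase (KanR) gene. Although the catalogue lists the vector type as mammalian expression, the feature table shows no eukaryotic promoter or polyadenylation signal upstream or downstream of the ORF. The plasmid itself is a shuttle for the coding sequence rather than an expression vector.

The SLC2A14 ORF (about 1.56 kb) sits between attL1 and attL2 sites, the products of a BP recombination into pDONR221. These sites allow directional transfer of the insert into any attR-containing destination vector by an LR Clonase reaction, placing the gene under whatever promoter and regulatory context the destination supplies. This version retains a stop codon at the end of the ORF, so it suits untagged or N-terminally tagged expression; C-terminal fusions encoded by a destination vector would not be translated, and a companion clone without the stop codon exists for that purpose. Upstream rrnB T1 and T2 terminators insulate the cassette from read-through transcription in bacteria. A T7 promoter lies beyond attL2, and small lacI and lacZα fragments are backbone remnants. M13 forward and reverse priming sites flank the insert for sequence verification. The clone belongs to a consortium collection of solute carrier ORFs intended for transporter research and drug discovery.
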