Features (pLannotate 1.2.2; 10 found; start..end, strand, type, name):
    121..213     +  CDS            lacI (fragment): lac repressor; lacI; The lac repressor binds to the lac operator to inhibit transcription in E. coli. This inhibition can be relieved by adding lactose or isopropyl-β-D-thiogalactopyranoside (IPTG).
    268..295     -  terminator     rrnB T2 terminator: transcription terminator T2 from the E. coli rrnB gene
    427..470     +  terminator     rrnB T1 terminator: Escherichia coli rrnB; transcription terminator T1 from the E. coli rrnB gene
    517..553     -  CDS            lacZα (fragment): LacZα fragment of β-galactosidase; lacZ fragment
    569..668     +  protein_bind   attL1: mutant version of attL; recombination site for the Gateway® LR reaction LR Clonase™
    674..2233    +  CDS            SLC2A14: GTR14_HUMAN - Also known as GLUT14 From Homo sapiens (Human).
   2238..2337    -  protein_bind   attL2: mutant version of attL; recombination site for the Gateway® LR reaction LR Clonase™
   2355..2373    -  promoter       T7 promoter: promoter for bacteriophage T7 RNA polymerase
   2507..3316    +  CDS            KanR: aminoglycoside phosphotransferase; aph(3')-Ia; confers resistance to kanamycin in bacteria or G418 (Geneticin®) in eukaryotes
   3463..4051    +  rep_origin     ori: high-copy-number ColE1/pMB1/pBR322/pUC origin of replication
>Addgene plasmid #161304 | pDONR221-SLC2A14_STOP | addgene full sequence | sequence record 420927 | Addgene NGS Result
CTTTCCTGCGTTATCCCCTGATTCTGTGGATAACCGTATTACCGCCTTTGAGTGAGCTGATACCGCTCGC
CGCAGCCGAACGACCGAGCGCAGCGAGTCAGTGAGCGAGGAAGCGGAAGAGCGCCCAATACGCAAACCGC
CTCTCCCCGCGCGTTGGCCGATTCATTAATGCAGCTGGCACGACAGGTTTCCCGACTGGAAAGCGGGCAG
TGAGCGCAACGCAATTAATACGCGTACCGCTAGCCAGGAAGAGTTTGTAGAAACGCAAAAAGGCCATCCG
TCAGGATGGCCTTCTGCTTAGTTTGATGCCTGGCAGTTTATGGCGGGCGTCCTGCCCGCCACCCTCCGGG
CCGTTGCTTCACAACGTTCAAATCCGCTCCCGGCGGATTTGTCCTACTCAGGAGAGCGTTCACCGACAAA
CAACAGATAAAACGAAAGGCCCAGTCTTCCGACTGAGCCTTTCGTTTTATTTGATGCCTGGCAGTTCCCT
ACTCTCGCGTTAACGCTAGCATGGATGTTTTCCCAGTCACGACGTTGTAAAACGACGGCCAGTCTTAAGC
TCGGGCCCCAAATAATGATTTTATTTTGACTGATAGTGACCTGTTCGTTGCAACACATTGATGAGCAATG
CTTTTTTATAATGCCAACTTTGTACAAAAAAGCAGGCTCCACCATGGAGTTTCACAATGGAGGACACGTG
TCTGGAATCGGAGGCTTCCTGGTGAGCCTGACCTCCAGGATGAAGCCTCACACACTGGCCGTGACCCCAG
CCCTGATCTTCGCCATCACAGTGGCCACCATCGGCTCCTTCCAGTTTGGCTACAACACCGGCGTGATCAA
TGCCCCAGAGACAATCATCAAGGAGTTTATCAATAAGACACTGACCGACAAGGCAAACGCACCACCTTCC
GAGGTGCTGCTGACAAACCTGTGGTCTCTGAGCGTGGCCATCTTTTCTGTGGGCGGCATGATCGGCTCCT
TCTCTGTGGGCCTGTTTGTGAACCGCTTCGGCCGGAGAAATTCTATGCTGATCGTGAACCTGCTGGCAGC
AACCGGAGGATGCCTGATGGGCCTGTGCAAGATCGCCGAGAGCGTGGAGATGCTGATCCTGGGCCGGCTG
GTCATCGGCCTGTTTTGCGGCCTGTGCACAGGCTTCGTGCCCATGTATATCGGAGAGATCAGCCCTACCG
CCCTGAGGGGAGCCTTTGGCACACTGAATCAGCTGGGCATCGTGATCGGCATCCTGGTGGCCCAGATCTT
CGGCCTGGAGCTGATCCTGGGCTCCGAGGAGCTGTGGCCAGTGCTGCTGGGCTTTACCATCCTGCCAGCA
ATCCTGCAGTCCGCCGCCCTGCCTTGCTGTCCAGAGTCTCCCAGGTTCCTGCTGATCAATCGCAAGAAGG
AGGAGAACGCAACCAGGATCCTGCAGCGCCTGTGGGGCACACAGGACGTGAGCCAGGATATCCAGGAGAT
GAAGGACGAGTCTGCCCGGATGAGCCAGGAGAAGCAGGTGACCGTGCTGGAGCTGTTCCGGGTGAGCTCC
TACAGACAGCCCATCATCATCAGCATCGTGCTGCAGCTGTCCCAGCAGCTGTCTGGCATCAATGCCGTGT
TTTACTATTCCACCGGCATCTTCAAGGATGCCGGCGTGCAGCAGCCTATCTATGCCACAATCTCTGCCGG
CGTGGTGAACACAATCTTTACCCTGCTGAGCCTGTTCCTGGTGGAGAGGGCAGGCAGGCGCACCCTGCAC
ATGATCGGACTGGGAGGCATGGCCTTCTGCTCTACACTGATGACCGTGAGCCTGCTGCTGAAGAACCACT
ACAATGGCATGAGCTTCGTGTGCATCGGCGCCATCCTGGTGTTTGTGGCCTGTTTCGAGATCGGCCCAGG
CCCCATCCCTTGGTTTATCGTGGCCGAGCTGTTCTCCCAGGGACCAAGACCAGCAGCAATGGCAGTGGCC
GGCTGTAGCAACTGGACCTCCAATTTTCTGGTGGGCCTGCTGTTCCCTTCTGCCGCCTACTATCTGGGCG
CCTACGTGTTCATCATCTTTACAGGCTTCCTGATCACCTTTCTGGCCTTCACATTCTTTAAGGTGCCAGA
GACACGGGGCAGAACCTTTGAGGATATCACAAGGGCCTTCGAGGGACAGGCACACGGAGCAGACAGAAGC
GGCAAGGATGGCGTGATGGGCATGAATTCCATCGAGCCTGCCAAGGAGACCACAACCAACGTGTAAGACC
CAGCTTTCTTGTACAAAGTTGGCATTATAAGAAAGCATTGCTTATCAATTTGTTGCAACGAACAGGTCAC
TATCAGTCAAAATAAAATCATTATTTGCCATCCAGCTGATATCCCCTATAGTGAGTCGTATTACATGGTC
ATAGCTGTTTCCTGGCAGCTCTGGCCCGTGTCTCAAAATCTCTGATGTTACATTGCACAAGATAAAAATA
TATCATCATGAACAATAAAACTGTCTGCTTACATAAACAGTAATACAAGGGGTGTTATGAGCCATATTCA
ACGGGAAACGTCGAGGCCGCGATTAAATTCCAACATGGATGCTGATTTATATGGGTATAAATGGGCTCGC
GATAATGTCGGGCAATCAGGTGCGACAATCTATCGCTTGTATGGGAAGCCCGATGCGCCAGAGTTGTTTC
TGAAACATGGCAAAGGTAGCGTTGCCAATGATGTTACAGATGAGATGGTCAGACTAAACTGGCTGACGGA
ATTTATGCCTCTTCCGACCATCAAGCATTTTATCCGTACTCCTGATGATGCATGGTTACTCACCACTGCG
ATCCCCGGAAAAACAGCATTCCAGGTATTAGAAGAATATCCTGATTCAGGTGAAAATATTGTTGATGCGC
TGGCAGTGTTCCTGCGCCGGTTGCATTCGATTCCTGTTTGTAATTGTCCTTTTAACAGCGATCGCGTATT
TCGTCTCGCTCAGGCGCAATCACGAATGAATAACGGTTTGGTTGATGCGAGTGATTTTGATGACGAGCGT
AATGGCTGGCCTGTTGAACAAGTCTGGAAAGAAATGCATAAACTTTTGCCATTCTCACCGGATTCAGTCG
TCACTCATGGTGATTTCTCACTTGATAACCTTATTTTTGACGAGGGGAAATTAATAGGTTGTATTGATGT
TGGACGAGTCGGAATCGCAGACCGATACCAGGATCTTGCCATCCTATGGAACTGCCTCGGTGAGTTTTCT
CCTTCATTACAGAAACGGCTTTTTCAAAAATATGGTATTGATAATCCTGATATGAATAAATTGCAGTTTC
ATTTGATGCTCGATGAGTTTTTCTAATCAGAATTGGTTAATTGGTTGTAACACTGGCAGAGCATTACGCT
GACTTGACGGGACGGCGCAAGCTCATGACCAAAATCCCTTAACGTGAGTTACGCGTCGTTCCACTGAGCG
TCAGACCCCGTAGAAAAGATCAAAGGATCTTCTTGAGATCCTTTTTTTCTGCGCGTAATCTGCTGCTTGC
AAACAAAAAAACCACCGCTACCAGCGGTGGTTTGTTTGCCGGATCAAGAGCTACCAACTCTTTTTCCGAA
GGTAACTGGCTTCAGCAGAGCGCAGATACCAAATACTGTTCTTCTAGTGTAGCCGTAGTTAGGCCACCAC
TTCAAGAACTCTGTAGCACCGCCTACATACCTCGCTCTGCTAATCCTGTTACCAGTGGCTGCTGCCAGTG
GCGATAAGTCGTGTCTTACCGGGTTGGACTCAAGACGATAGTTACCGGATAAGGCGCAGCGGTCGGGCTG
AACGGGGGGTTCGTGCACACAGCCCAGCTTGGAGCGAACGACCTACACCGAACTGAGATACCTACAGCGT
GAGCTATGAGAAAGCGCCACGCTTCCCGAAGGGAGAAAGGCGGACAGGTATCCGGTAAGCGGCAGGGTCG
GAACAGGAGAGCGCACGAGGGAGCTTCCAGGGGGAAACGCCTGGTATCTTTATAGTCCTGTCGGGTTTCG
CCACCTCTGACTTGAGCGTCGATTTTTGTGATGCTCGTCAGGGGGGCGGAGCCTATGGAAAAACGCCAGC
AACGCGGCCTTTTTACGGTTCCTGGCCTTTTGCTGGCCTTTTGCTCACATGTT
